>Addgene plasmid #125213 | pBS_KS_attB2_SA(2)_T2AGAL4 | addgene full sequence | sequence record 244601 | Addgene NGS Result
GAAACCTGTCGTGCCAGCTGCATTAATGAATCGGCCAACGCGCGGGGAGAGGCGGTTTGCGTATTGGGCG
CTCTTCCGCTTCCTCGCTCACTGACTCGCTGCGCTCGGTCGTTCGGCTGCGGCGAGCGGTATCAGCTCAC
TCAAAGGCGGTAATACGGTTATCCACAGAATCAGGGGATAACGCAGGAAAGAACATGTGAGCAAAAGGCC
AGCAAAAGGCCAGGAACCGTAAAAAGGCCGCGTTGCTGGCGTTTTTCCATAGGCTCCGCCCCCCTGACGA
GCATCACAAAAATCGACGCTCAAGTCAGAGGTGGCGAAACCCGACAGGACTATAAAGATACCAGGCGTTT
CCCCCTGGAAGCTCCCTCGTGCGCTCTCCTGTTCCGACCCTGCCGCTTACCGGATACCTGTCCGCCTTTC
TCCCTTCGGGAAGCGTGGCGCTTTCTCATAGCTCACGCTGTAGGTATCTCAGTTCGGTGTAGGTCGTTCG
CTCCAAGCTGGGCTGTGTGCACGAACCCCCCGTTCAGCCCGACCGCTGCGCCTTATCCGGTAACTATCGT
CTTGAGTCCAACCCGGTAAGACACGACTTATCGCCACTGGCAGCAGCCACTGGTAACAGGATTAGCAGAG
CGAGGTATGTAGGCGGTGCTACAGAGTTCTTGAAGTGGTGGCCTAACTACGGCTACACTAGAAGAACAGT
ATTTGGTATCTGCGCTCTGCTGAAGCCAGTTACCTTCGGAAAAAGAGTTGGTAGCTCTTGATCCGGCAAA
CAAACCACCGCTGGTAGCGGTGGTTTTTTTGTTTGCAAGCAGCAGATTACGCGCAGAAAAAAAGGATCTC
AAGAAGATCCTTTGATCTTTTCTACGGGGTCTGACGCTCAGTGGAACGAAAACTCACGTTAAGGGATTTT
GGTCATGAGATTATCAAAAAGGATCTTCACCTAGATCCTTTTAAATTAAAAATGAAGTTTTAAATCAATC
TAAAGTATATATGAGTAAACTTGGTCTGACAGTTACCAATGCTTAATCAGTGAGGCACCTATCTCAGCGA
TCTGTCTATTTCGTTCATCCATAGTTGCCTGACTCCCCGTCGTGTAGATAACTACGATACGGGAGGGCTT
ACCATCTGGCCCCAGTGCTGCAATGATACCGCGAGACCCACGCTCACCGGCTCCAGATTTATCAGCAATA
AACCAGCCAGCCGGAAGGGCCGAGCGCAGAAGTGGTCCTGCAACTTTATCCGCCTCCATCCAGTCTATTA
ATTGTTGCCGGGAAGCTAGAGTAAGTAGTTCGCCAGTTAATAGTTTGCGCAACGTTGTTGCCATTGCTAC
AGGCATCGTGGTGTCACGCTCGTCGTTTGGTATGGCTTCATTCAGCTCCGGTTCCCAACGATCAAGGCGA
GTTACATGATCCCCCATGTTGTGCAAAAAAGCGGTTAGCTCCTTCGGTCCTCCGATCGTTGTCAGAAGTA
AGTTGGCCGCAGTGTTATCACTCATGGTTATGGCAGCACTGCATAATTCTCTTACTGTCATGCCATCCGT
AAGATGCTTTTCTGTGACTGGTGAGTACTCAACCAAGTCATTCTGAGAATAGTGTATGCGGCGACCGAGT
TGCTCTTGCCCGGCGTCAATACGGGATAATACCGCGCCACATAGCAGAACTTTAAAAGTGCTCATCATTG
GAAAACGTTCTTCGGGGCGAAAACTCTCAAGGATCTTACCGCTGTTGAGATCCAGTTCGATGTAACCCAC
TCGTGCACCCAACTGATCTTCAGCATCTTTTACTTTCACCAGCGTTTCTGGGTGAGCAAAAACAGGAAGG
CAAAATGCCGCAAAAAAGGGAATAAGGGCGACACGGAAATGTTGAATACTCATACTCTTCCTTTTTCAAT
ATTATTGAAGCATTTATCAGGGTTATTGTCTCATGAGCGGATACATATTTGAATGTATTTAGAAAAATAA
ACAAATAGGGGTTCCGCGCACATTTCCCCGAAAAGTGCCACCTAAATTGTAAGCGTTAATATTTTGTTAA
AATTCGCGTTAAATTTTTGTTAAATCAGCTCATTTTTTAACCAATAGGCCGAAATCGGCAAAATCCCTTA
TAAATCAAAAGAATAGACCGAGATAGGGT
[37 nt withheld, positions 2130-2166]
AAAGAACGTGGACTCCAACGTCAAAGG
[49 nt withheld, positions 2194-2242]
T
[91 nt withheld, positions 2244-2334]
G
[124 nt withheld, positions 2336-2459]
CCCATTCGCCATTCAGGCTGCGCAACTGTTGGGAAGGGCGATCGGTGCGGGCCTCTTCGCTATTACGCCA
GCTGGCGAAAGGGGGATGTGCTGCAAGGCGATTAAGTTGGGTAACGCCAGGGTTTTCCCAGTCACGACGT
TGTAAAACGACGGCCAGTGAGCGCGCGTAATACGACTCACTATAGGGCGAATTGGAGCTCGCTAGCGATG
TAGGTCACGGTCTCGAAGCCGCGGTGCGGGTGCCAGGGCGTGCCCTTGGGCTCCCCGGGCGCGTACTCCA
CCTCACCCATCTGGTCCATCATGATGGTCGACTCTAGAAGTCGATCCAACATGGCGACTTGTCCCATCCC
CGGCATGTTTAAATATACTAATTATTCTTGAACTAATTTTAATCAACCGATTTATCTCTCTTCCGCAGGT
CGGGAGGTTCCGGTGGAAGCGGAGGTAGCGGCGGATCCGAAGGACGCGGAAGCCTGTTGACGTGCGGAGA
TGTGGAAGAGAATCCAGGACCGATGAAGCTACTGTCTTCTATCGAACAAGCATGCGATATTTGCCGACTT
AAAAAGCTCAAGTGCTCCAAAGAAAAACCGAAGTGCGCCAAGTGTCTGAAGAACAACTGGGAGTGTCGCT
ACTCTCCCAAAACCAAAAGGTCTCCGCTGACTAGGGCACATCTGACAGAAGTGGAATCAAGGCTAGAAAG
ACTGGAACAGCTATTTCTACTGATTTTTCCTCGAGAAGACCTTGACATGATTTTGAAAATGGATTCTTTA
CAGGATATAAAAGCATTGTTAACAGGATTATTTGTACAAGATAATGTGAATAAAGATGCCGTCACAGATA
GATTGGCTTCAGTGGAGACTGATATGCCTCTAACATTGAGACAGCATAGAATAAGTGCGACATCATCATC
GGAAGAGAGTAGTAACAAAGGTCAAAGACAGTTGACTGTATCGATTGACTCGGCAGCTCATCATGATAAC
TCCACAATTCCGTTGGATTTTATGCCCAGGGATGCTCTTCATGGATTTGATTGGTCTGAAGAGGATGACA
TGTCGGATGGCTTGCCCTTCCTGAAAACGGACCCCAACAATAATGGGTTCTTTGGCGACGGTTCTCTCTT
ATGTATTCTTCGATCTATTGGCTTTAAACCGGAAAATTACACGAACTCTAACGTTAACAGGCTCCCGACC
ATGATTACGGATAGATACACGTTGGCTTCTAGATCCACAACATCCCGTTTACTTCAAAGTTATCTCAATA
ATTTTCACCCCTACTGCCCTATCGTGCACTCACCGACGCTAATGATGTTGTATAATAACCAGATTGAAAT
CGCGTCGAAGGATCAATGGCAAATCCTTTTTAACTGCATATTAGCCATTGGAGCCTGGTGTATAGAGGGG
GAATCTACTGATATAGATGTTTTTTACTATCAAAATGCTAAATCTCATTTGACGAGCAAGGTCTTCGAGT
CAGGTTCCATAATTTTGGTGACAGCCCTACATCTTCTGTCGCGATATACACAGTGGAGGCAGAAAACAAA
TACTAGCTATAATTTTCACAGCTTTTCCATAAGAATGGCCATATCATTGGGCTTGAATAGGGACCTCCCC
TCGTCCTTCAGTGATAGCAGCATTCTGGAACAAAGACGCCGAATTTGGTGGTCTGTCTACTCTTGGGAGA
TCCAATTGTCCCTGCTTTATGGTCGATCCATCCAGCTTTCTCAGAATACAATCTCCTTCCCTTCTTCTGT
CGACGATGTGCAGCGTACCACAACAGGTCCCACCATATATCATGGCATCATTGAAACAGCAAGGCTCTTA
CAAGTTTTCACAAAAATCTATGAACTAGACAAAACAGTAACTGCAGAAAAAAGTCCTATATGTGCAAAAA
AATGCTTGATGATTTGTAATGAGATTGAGGAGGTTTCGAGACAGGCACCAAAGTTTTTACAAATGGATAT
TTCCACCACCGCTCTAACCAATTTGTTGAAGGAACACCCTTGGCTATCCTTTACAAGATTCGAACTGAAG
TGGAAACAGTTGTCTCTTATCATTTATGTATTAAGAGATTTTTTCACTAATTTTACCCAGAAAAAGTCAC
AACTAGAACAGGATCAAAATGATCATCAAAGTTATGAAGTTAAACGATGCTCCATCATGTTAAGCGATGC
AGCACAAAGAACTGTTATGTCTGTAAGTAGCTATATGGACAATCATAATGTCACCCCATATTTTGCCTGG
AATTGTTCTTATTACTTGTTCAATGCAGTCCTAGTACCCATAAAGACTCTACTCTCAAACTCAAAATCGA
ATGCTGAGAATAACGAGACCGCACAATTATTACAACAAATTAACACTGTTCTGATGCTATTAAAAAAACT
GGCCACTTTTAAAATCCAGACTTGTGAAAAATACATTCAAGTACTGGAAGAGGTATGTGCGCCGTTTCTG
TTATCACAGTGTGCAATCCCATTACCGCATATCAGTTATAACAATAGTAATGGTAGCGCCATTAAAAATA
TTGTCGGTTCTGCAACTATCGCCCAATACCCTACTCTTCCGGAGGAAAATGTCAACAATATCAGTGTTAA
ATATGTTTCTCCTGGCTCAGTAGGGCCTTCACCTGTGCCATTGAAATCAGGAGCAAGTTTCAGTGATCTA
GTCAAGCTGTTATCTAACCGTCCACCCTCTCGTAACTCTCCAGTGACAATACCAAGAAGCACACCTTCGC
ATCGCTCAGTCACGCCTTTTCTAGGGCAACAGCAACAGCTGCAATCATTAGTGCCACTGACCCCGTCTGC
TTTGTTTGGTGGCGCCAATTTTAATCAAAGTGGGAATATTGCTGATAGCTCATTGTCCTTCACTTTCACT
AACAGTAGCAACGGTCCGAACCTCATAACAACTCAAACAAATTCTCAAGCGCTTTCACAACCAATTGCCT
CCTCTAACGTTCATGATAACTTCATGAATAATGAAATCACGGCTAGTAAAATTGATGATGGTAATAATTC
AAAACCACTGTCACCTGGTTGGACGGACCAAACTGCGTATAACGCGTTTGGAATCACTACAGGGATGTTT
AATACCACTACAATGGATGATGTATATAACTATCTATTCGATGATGAAGATACCCCACCAAACCCAAAAA
AAGAGTAAAATGAATCGTAGATACTGAAAAACCCCGCAAGTTCACTTCAACTGTGCATCGTGCACCATCT
CAATTTCTTTCATTTATACATCGTTTTGCCTTCTTTTATGTAACTATACTCCTCTAAGTTTCAATCTTGG
CCATGTAACCTCTGATCTATAGAATTTTTTAAATGACTAGAATTAATGCCCATCTTTTTTTTGGACCTAA
ATTCTTCATGAAAATATATTACGAGGGCTTATTCAGAAGCTTATCGATACCGTCGACTAAAGCCAAATAG
AAAATTATTCAGTTCCTGGCTTAAGTTTTTAAAAGTGATATTATTTATTTGGTTGTAACCAACCAAAAGA
ATGTAAATAACTAATACATAATTATGTTAGTTTTAAGTTAGCAACAAATTGATTTTAGCTATATTAGCTA
CTTGGTTAATAAATAGAATATATTTATTTAAAGATAATTGCGTTTTTATTGTCAGGGAGTGAGTTTGCTT
AAAAACTCGTTTAGATCCACTAGTTCTAGAGCGGCCGGATCCGGAGGTAGCGGTGGAAGCGGAGGTTCCG
GCAGGTAAGTTATTGAACAATGGCATCAAATGCCTTCATCATCACTACCCTTTAGCCCTTAAGACCCCAC
AATGACCTTACCCACTCAGAGAAAAAAGTAAATATGAAAGCCCATTTGAACTTCTAAGCTTGTCGACCAT
CATGATGGACCAGATGGGTGAGGTGGAGTACGCGCCCGGGGAGCCCAAGGGCACGCCCTGGCACCCGCAC
CGCGGCTTCGAGACCGTGACCTACATCATGCATGGTACCCAGCTTTTGTTCCCTTTAGTGAGGGTTAATT
GCGCGCTTGGCGTAATCATGGTCATAGCTGTTTCCTGTGTGAAATTGTTATCCGCTCACAATTCCACACA
ACATACGAGCCGGGAGCATAAAGTGTAAAGCCTGGGGTGCCTAATGAGTGAGCTAACTCACATTAATTGC
GTTGCGCTCACTGCCCGCTTTCCAGTCGG
Features (pLannotate 1.2.2; 16 found; start..end, strand, type, name):
    254..842     -  rep_origin     ori: high-copy-number ColE1/pMB1/pBR322/pUC origin of replication
   1013..1873    -  CDS            AmpR: β-lactamase; bla; confers resistance to ampicillin, carbenicillin, and related antibiotics
   1874..1978    -  promoter       AmpR promoter: bla
   2031..2459    -  rep_origin     f1 ori (sequence partly withheld): f1 bacteriophage origin of replication; arrow indicates direction of (+) strand synthesis
   2464..2619    -  CDS            lacZα (fragment): LacZα fragment of β-galactosidase; lacZ fragment
   2627..2645    +  promoter       T7 promoter: promoter for bacteriophage T7 RNA polymerase
   2681..2750    +  protein_bind   attB: attB site for the φC31 integrase (Groth et al., 2000) phage φC31 integrase
   2972..5617    +  CDS            GAL4: GAL4 transcriptional activator; Saccharomyces cerevisiae GAL4
   5856..5876    +  misc_feature   MCS (fragment): pBluescript multiple cloning site
   6113..6136    -  misc_feature   MCS (fragment): pBluescript multiple cloning site
   6322..6391    -  protein_bind   attB: attB site for the φC31 integrase (Groth et al., 2000) phage φC31 integrase
   6431..6449    -  promoter       T3 promoter: promoter for bacteriophage T3 RNA polymerase
   6494..6510    -  protein_bind   lac operator: The lac repressor binds to the lac operator to inhibit transcription in E. coli. This inhibition can be relieved by adding lactose or isopropyl-β-D-thiogalactopyranoside (IPTG). lac repressor encoded by lacI
   6518..6548    -  promoter       lac promoter: promoter for the E. coli lac operon
   6563..6584    -  protein_bind   CAP binding site: CAP binding activates transcription in the presence of cAMP. E. coli catabolite activator protein
   6597..71      -  CDS            lacI (fragment) (across the origin): lac repressor; lacI; The lac repressor binds to the lac operator to inhibit transcription in E. coli. This inhibition can be relieved by adding lactose or isopropyl-β-D-thiogalactopyranoside (IPTG).
