[The description below was written by a language model from this plasmid's Addgene catalogue record and pLannotate feature annotations shown in this document.]
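Description:
pBS_KS_attB2_SA(2)_T2AGAL4 is a 6.6 kb pBluescript KS-derived donor plasmid for recombinase-mediated cassette exchange (RMCE) into MiMIC transposon insertions, built on the pBS-KS-attB-1-2-PT-SA-SD-2 backbone. It is maintained in E. coli as a high-copy plasmid through its ColE1/pUC-type origin and selected with ampicillin via the bla gene and its promoter. The usual pBluescript elements are also present: an f1 origin, T7 and T3 promoters, and remnants of the lac promoter/operator, lacZα and lacI. These have no stated role in the construct's function.

The payload lies between two φC31 attB sites in inverted orientation. φC31 integrase recombines these with the attP sites flanking a MiMIC cassette, swapping the genomic cassette for the plasmid cassette. According to the record, the cassette is an artificial exon in reading phase 2, made up of a splice acceptor followed by a T2A peptide sequence fused to the N-terminus of the Saccharomyces cerevisiae GAL4 transcriptional activator. The feature table annotates the GAL4 coding sequence and both attB sites. It does not annotate the splice acceptor, the T2A or any downstream terminator, although unannotated sequence flanks GAL4 within the cassette.

When exchanged in the correct orientation into a MiMIC insertion sitting in an intron between coding exons, the artificial exon is spliced into the host gene's transcript. The T2A then causes ribosomal skipping, so GAL4 is released as a separate protein under the endogenous gene's regulatory control. This yields a gene-specific GAL4 driver for labelling or manipulating the cells that express that gene through UAS-linked transgenes. The phase 2 version is one to be matched to the reading frame of the targeted intron.
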