Addgene plasmid #125213: pBS_KS_attB2_SA(2)_T2AGAL4
Purpose: Artificial phase 2 exon to include a spliced T2A-GAL4 effector into a locus of interest through RMCE of MiMIC insertion in an intron between coding exons of a gene
Depositing lab: Herman Dierick. Depositing organization: Baylor College of Medicine. Publication: Gene-specific cell labeling using MiMIC transposons. Gnerer JP, Venken KJ, Dierick HA. Nucleic Acids Res. 2015 Apr 30;43(8):e56. doi: 10.1093/nar/gkv113. Epub 2015 Feb 20. PubMed 25712101.
Backbone
  Vector backbone: pBS-KS-attB-1-2-PT-SA-SD-2
  Backbone manufacturer: Koen Venken
  Vector type: Other
Growth in bacteria
  Bacterial resistance: Ampicillin, 100 μg/mL
  Growth temperature: 37°C
  Growth strain: DH5alpha
  Copy number: High Copy
Gene/Insert
  Gene/Insert name: GAL4
  Species: S. cerevisiae (budding yeast)
  Insert size (bp): 3215
  Tag / fusion protein: T2A (N terminal on insert)
  Cloning method: Restriction Enzyme; 5′ cloning site Unknown (unknown if destroyed)
Terms and licenses: Academic/Nonprofit Terms; Industry Terms: Not Available to Industry
How to cite: pBS_KS_attB2_SA(2)_T2AGAL4 was a gift from Herman Dierick (Addgene plasmid # 125213 ; http://n2t.net/addgene:125213 ; RRID:Addgene_125213)
